>Addgene plasmid #46743 | pMT mir-1-1 reporter hsa-mir-128-1 | depositor full sequence | sequence record 117517 | pMT mir-1-1 reporter hsa-mir-128-1 sequence 4237 bps
TCGCGCGTTTCGGTGATGACGGTGAAAACCTCTGACACATGCAGCTCCCGGAGACGGTCACAGCTTGTCT
GTAAGCGGATGCCGGGAGCAGACAAGCCCGTCAGGGCGCGTCAGCGGGTGTTGGCGGGTGTCGGGGCTGG
CTTAACTATGCGGCATCAGAGCAGATTGTACTGAGAGTGCACCATATGCGGTGTGAAATACCGCACAGAT
GCGTAAGGAGAAAATACCGCATCAGGCGCCATTCGCCATTCAGGCTGCGCAACTGTTGGGAAGGGCGATC
GGTGCGGGCCTCTTCGCTATTACGCCAGCTGGCGAAAGGGGGATGTGCTGCAAGGCGATTAAGTTGGGTA
ACGCCAGGGTTTTCCCAGTCACGACGTTGTAAAACGACGGCCAGTGCCAGTGAATTAATTCGTTGCAGGA
CAGGATGTGGTGCCCGATGTGACTAGCTCTTTGCTGCAGGCCGTCCTATCCTCTGGTTCCGATAAGAGAC
CCAGAACTCCGGCCCCCCACCGCCCACCGCCACCCCCATACATATGTGGTACGCAAGTAAGAGTGCCTGC
GCATGCCCCATGTGCCCCACCAAGAGTTTTGCATCCCATACAAGTCCCCAAAGTGGAGAACCGAACCAAT
TCTTCGCGGGCAGAACAAAAGCTTCTGCACACGTCTCCACTCGAATTTGGAGCCGGCCGGCGTGTGCAAA
AGAGGTGAATCGAACGAAAGACCCGTGTGTAAAGCCGCGTTTCCAAAATGTATAAAACCGAGAGCATCTG
GCCAATGTGCATCAGTTGTGGTCAGCAGCAAAATCAAGTGAATCATCTCAGTGCAACTAAAGGGGGGATC
TAGATCGGGGTACATCAAACAAGTTTGTACAAAAAAGCAGGCTCATATGCAAAGCCCTAGCTGTTTTCTG
TGTAGCTTTTATTATTCTTATGACTCTTGACAAGTTTGTAGCTTCACCATATACATTTAATATTTTGCAA
TAATTGGCCTTGTTCCTGAGCTGTTGGATTCGGGGCCGTAGCACTGTCTGAGAGGTTTACATTTCTCACA
GTGAACCGGTCTCTTTTTCAGCTGCTTCCTGGCTTCTTTTTACTCAGGTTTCCACTGCTTTTTTGCTTTT
TTTAATGCTGTATGAAGGTGTTAACATTTGTTTATATTTTTCATTAATTGTAATACCTTTAAATCATGCA
TCATACTCAGAAATAGGGATTAGAATTTAAGTGACATCTTTGGCCAAGCTTACCCAGCTTTCTTGTACAA
AGTGGTTCGATGGTTCGAAGGTAAGCCTATCCCTAACCCTCTCCTCGGTCTCGATTCTACGCGTTCTAGA
GCAGTGGGGTCAGCTTCTACCGGGGCGGCGTCCCGGGGTCTTGGAACTGCATGCAGACTGCCTGCTTGGG
AAACATACTTCTTTATATGCCCATATGGACCTGCTAAGCTATGGAATGTAAAGAAGTATGTATCTCAGGC
CGGGACCTCTCTCGCCGCACTGAGGGGCACTCCACACCACGGGGGCCGCCGCGGCCGACAGCCAGCCAGG
CGGCTGTGGTGGGGGTGAGGCTGGGGCGGCAGGCTGCCTGGGCGTTGGTGGACGGTCGTGTCCCCGACAG
CATTGTTCTGTCACTTTGCCTGTGTCAGCAGGTGGAAGTGCTCACCAGACATCTAGAACGCGTACCGGTC
ATCATCACCATCACCATTGAGTTTAAACCCGCTGATCAGCCTCGACTGTGCCTTCTAAGATCCAGACATG
ATAAGATACATTGATGAGTTTGGACAAACCACAACTAGAATGCAGTGAAAAAAATGCTTTATTTGTGAAA
TTTGTGATGCTATTGCTTTATTTGTAACCATTATAAGCTGCAATAAACAAGTTAACAACAACAATTGCAT
TCATTTTATGTTTCAGGTTCAGGGGGAGGTGTGGGAGGTTTTTTAAAGCAAGTAAAACCTCTACAAATGT
GGTATGGCTGATTATGATCAGTCGACCTGCAGGCATGCAAGCTTGGCGTAATCATGGTCATAGCTGTTTC
CTGTGTGAAATTGTTATCCGCTCACAATTCCACACAACATACGAGCCGGAAGCATAAAGTGTAAAGCCTG
GGGTGCCTAATGAGTGAGCTAACTCACATTAATTGCGTTGCGCTCACTGCCCGCTTTCCAGTCGGGAAAC
CTGTCGTGCCAGCTGCATTAATGAATCGGCCAACGCGCGGGGAGAGGCGGTTTGCGTATTGGGCGCTCTT
CCGCTTCCTCGCTCACTGACTCGCTGCGCTCGGTCGTTCGGCTGCGGCGAGCGGTATCAGCTCACTCAAA
GGCGGTAATACGGTTATCCACAGAATCAGGGGATAACGCAGGAAAGAACATGTGAGCAAAAGGCCAGCAA
AAGGCCAGGAACCGTAAAAAGGCCGCGTTGCTGGCGTTTTTCCATAGGCTCCGCCCCCCTGACGAGCATC
ACAAAAATCGACGCTCAAGTCAGAGGTGGCGAAACCCGACAGGACTATAAAGATACCAGGCGTTTCCCCC
TGGAAGCTCCCTCGTGCGCTCTCCTGTTCCGACCCTGCCGCTTACCGGATACCTGTCCGCCTTTCTCCCT
TCGGGAAGCGTGGCGCTTTCTCATAGCTCACGCTGTAGGTATCTCAGTTCGGTGTAGGTCGTTCGCTCCA
AGCTGGGCTGTGTGCACGAACCCCCCGTTCAGCCCGACCGCTGCGCCTTATCCGGTAACTATCGTCTTGA
GTCCAACCCGGTAAGACACGACTTATCGCCACTGGCAGCAGCCACTGGTAACAGGATTAGCAGAGCGAGG
TATGTAGGCGGTGCTACAGAGTTCTTGAAGTGGTGGCCTAACTACGGCTACACTAGAAGGACAGTATTTG
GTATCTGCGCTCTGCTGAAGCCAGTTACCTTCGGAAAAAGAGTTGGTAGCTCTTGATCCGGCAAACAAAC
CACCGCTGGTAGCGGTGGTTTTTTTGTTTGCAAGCAGCAGATTACGCGCAGAAAAAAAGGATCTCAAGAA
GATCCTTTGATCTTTTCTACGGGGTCTGACGCTCAGTGGAACGAAAACTCACGTTAAGGGATTTTGGTCA
TGAGATTATCAAAAAGGATCTTCACCTAGATCCTTTTAAATTAAAAATGAAGTTTTAAATCAATCTAAAG
TATATATGAGTAAACTTGGTCTGACAGTTACCAATGCTTAATCAGTGAGGCACCTATCTCAGCGATCTGT
CTATTTCGTTCATCCATAGTTGCCTGACTCCCCGTCGTGTAGATAACTACGATACGGGAGGGCTTACCAT
CTGGCCCCAGTGCTGCAATGATACCGCGAGACCCACGCTCACCGGCTCCAGATTTATCAGCAATAAACCA
GCCAGCCGGAAGGGCCGAGCGCAGAAGTGGTCCTGCAACTTTATCCGCCTCCATCCAGTCTATTAATTGT
TGCCGGGAAGCTAGAGTAAGTAGTTCGCCAGTTAATAGTTTGCGCAACGTTGTTGCCATTGCTACAGGCA
TCGTGGTGTCACGCTCGTCGTTTGGTATGGCTTCATTCAGCTCCGGTTCCCAACGATCAAGGCGAGTTAC
ATGATCCCCCATGTTGTGCAAAAAAGCGGTTAGCTCCTTCGGTCCTCCGATCGTTGTCAGAAGTAAGTTG
GCCGCAGTGTTATCACTCATGGTTATGGCAGCACTGCATAATTCTCTTACTGTCATGCCATCCGTAAGAT
GCTTTTCTGTGACTGGTGAGTACTCAACCAAGTCATTCTGAGAATAGTGTATGCGGCGACCGAGTTGCTC
TTGCCCGGCGTCAATACGGGATAATACCGCGCCACATAGCAGAACTTTAAAAGTGCTCATCATTGGAAAA
CGTTCTTCGGGGCGAAAACTCTCAAGGATCTTACCGCTGTTGAGATCCAGTTCGATGTAACCCACTCGTG
CACCCAACTGATCTTCAGCATCTTTTACTTTCACCAGCGTTTCTGGGTGAGCAAAAACAGGAAGGCAAAA
TGCCGCAAAAAAGGGAATAAGGGCGACACGGAAATGTTGAATACTCATACTCTTCCTTTTTCAATATTAT
TGAAGCATTTATCAGGGTTATTGTCTCATGAGCGGATACATATTTGAATGTATTTAGAAAAATAAACAAA
TAGGGGTTCCGCGCACATTTCCCCGAAAAGTGCCACCTGACGTCTAAGAAACCATTATTATCATGACATT
AACCTATAAAAATAGGCGTATCACGAGGCCCTTTCGT
Features (pLannotate 1.2.2; 19 found; start..end, strand, type, name):
      1..35      +  CDS            rop (fragment): Rop protein, which maintains plasmids at low copy number; rop
    137..236     +  misc_feature   bom (fragment): basis of mobility region from pBR322
    242..396     -  CDS            lacZα (fragment): LacZα fragment of β-galactosidase; lacZ fragment
    407..833     +  promoter       MT promoter: Drosophila metallothionein promoter
    859..883     +  protein_bind   attB1: mutant version of attB; recombination site for the Gateway® BP reaction BP Clonase™
    996..1077    +  ncRNA          mir-128: Accession: RF00649 - microRNA mir-128
   1242..1266    -  protein_bind   attB2: mutant version of attB; recombination site for the Gateway® BP reaction BP Clonase™
   1280..1321    +  CDS            V5 tag: epitope tag from simian virus 5
   1393..1469    +  ncRNA          mir-1: Accession: RF00103 - mir-1 microRNA precursor family
   1739..1873    -  polyA_signal   SV40 poly(A) signal: SV40 polyadenylation signal
   1896..1980    -  CDS            large T antigen (fragment): large T antigen from SV40 (simian virus 40)
   1980..2004    +  misc_feature   MCS (fragment): pUC18/19 multiple cloning site
   2041..2057    -  protein_bind   lac operator: The lac repressor binds to the lac operator to inhibit transcription in E. coli. This inhibition can be relieved by adding lactose or isopropyl-β-D-thiogalactopyranoside (IPTG). lac repressor encoded by lacI
   2065..2095    -  promoter       lac promoter: promoter for the E. coli lac operon
   2110..2131    -  protein_bind   CAP binding site: CAP binding activates transcription in the presence of cAMP. E. coli catabolite activator protein
   2144..2236    -  CDS            lacI (fragment): lac repressor; lacI; The lac repressor binds to the lac operator to inhibit transcription in E. coli. This inhibition can be relieved by adding lactose or isopropyl-β-D-thiogalactopyranoside (IPTG).
   2419..3007    -  rep_origin     ori: high-copy-number ColE1/pMB1/pBR322/pUC origin of replication
   3178..4038    -  CDS            AmpR: β-lactamase; bla; confers resistance to ampicillin, carbenicillin, and related antibiotics
   4039..4143    -  promoter       AmpR promoter: bla
