[The description below was written by a language model from this plasmid's Addgene catalogue record and pLannotate feature annotations shown in this document.]
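Description:
pMT mir-1-1 reporter hsa-mir-128-1 is an insect-cell expression plasmid built on a modified pMT-DEST48 Gateway destination backbone and used to express a human primary microRNA transcript in Drosophila-type cells. It is maintained in E. coli as a high-copy plasmid through a ColE1/pUC-type origin and selected with ampicillin via the β-lactamase gene and its own promoter. The remaining bacterial annotations (fragments of rop, bom, lacZα and lacI, plus the lac promoter and operator) are vestiges of the parental cloning vectors rather than functional parts of the design. No marker for selection in insect cells is annotated.

The expression unit is driven by the Drosophila metallothionein (MT) promoter, which is metal-inducible. Downstream, the human mir-128-1 hairpin with flanking pri-miRNA sequence sits between attB1 and attB2 sites, the scars left by Gateway recombination. Beyond attB2 lies the backbone's V5 tag sequence, followed by a mir-1 hairpin (hsa-mir-1-1 according to the catalogue) and then the SV40 polyadenylation signal. The catalogue lists mir-1-1 and a His tag as "C-terminal" tags. Because the insert is noncoding, however, the epitope tag sequences are irrelevant remnants, and the His tag is not annotated in the feature table. The mir-1-1 hairpin is co-transcribed on the same RNA as the test hairpin and presumably acts as an internal reference, so that processing of the human mir-128-1 hairpin can be compared with a constant neighbour. This fits the associated study of the sequence features that license pri-miRNA hairpins for processing.

The depositor's full sequence is 4,237 nt, which is shorter than the 5,179 bp listed for the empty backbone. That difference is consistent with the Gateway cassette being replaced by a small insert.
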