Addgene plasmid #46743: pMT mir-1-1 reporter hsa-mir-128-1
Depositing lab: David Bartel. Depositing organization: Whitehead Institute for Biomedical Research. Publication: Beyond Secondary Structure: Primary-Sequence Determinants License Pri-miRNA Hairpins for Processing. Auyeung VC, Ulitsky I, McGeary SE, Bartel DP. Cell. 2013 Feb 14;152(4):844-58. doi: 10.1016/j.cell.2013.01.031. PubMed 23415231.
Backbone
  Vector backbone: pMT-DEST48 mir-1-1 reporter
  Backbone manufacturer: Bartel lab
  Backbone size w/o insert (bp): 5179
  Vector type: Insect Expression, RNAi
Growth in bacteria
  Bacterial resistance: Ampicillin, 100 μg/mL
  Growth temperature: 37°C
  Growth strain: DH5alpha
  Copy number: High Copy
Gene/Insert
  Gene/Insert name: hsa-mir-128-1 (alt name: hsa-mir-128-1 pri-mRNA)
  Species: H. sapiens (human)
  Entrez Gene: MIR128-1 (a.k.a. MIR128A, MIRN128-1, MIRN128A, mir-128-1)
  Promoter: Metallothionein (MT)
  Tag / fusion protein: hsa-mir-1-1 (C terminal on insert); His (C terminal on backbone)
  Cloning method: Gateway Cloning
  Sequencing primers: 5′ MT-Forward (5'-CATCTCAGTGCAACTAAA-3'); 3′ BGH-rev
Terms and licenses: Academic/Nonprofit Terms; Industry Terms: Not Available to Industry
How to cite: pMT mir-1-1 reporter hsa-mir-128-1 was a gift from David Bartel (Addgene plasmid # 46743 ; http://n2t.net/addgene:46743 ; RRID:Addgene_46743)
