>Addgene plasmid #46743 | pMT mir-1-1 reporter hsa-mir-128-1 | addgene partial sequence | sequence record 73879 | MT-Forward 5'-CATCTCAGTGCAACTAAA-3'
AAAAAGCAGGCTCATATGCAAAGCCCTAGCTGTTTTCTGTGTAGCTTTTATTATTCTTATGACTCTTGAC
AAGTTTGTAGCTTCACCATATACATTTAATATTTTGCAATAATTGGCCTTGTTCCTGAGCTGTTGGATTC
GGGGCCGTAGCACTGTCTGAGAGGTTTACATTTCTCACAGTGAACCGGTCTCTTTTTCAGCTGCTTCCTG
GCTTCTTTTTACTCAGGTTTCCACTGCTTTTTTGCTTTTTTTAATGCTGTATGAAGGTGTTAACATTTGT
TTATATTTTTCATTAATTGTAATACCTTTAAATCATGCATCATACTCAGAAATAGGGATTAGAATTTAAG
TGACATCTTTGGCCAAGCTTACCCAGCTTTCTTGTACAAAGTGGTTCGATGGTTCGAAGGTAAGCCTATC
CCTAACCCTCTCCTCGGTCTCGATTCTACGCGTTCTAGAGCAGTGGGGTCAGCTTCTACCGGGGCGGCGT
CCCGGGGTCTTGGAACTGCATGCAGACTGCCTGCTTGGGAAACATACTTCTTTATATGCCCATATGGACC
TGCTAAGCTATGGAATGTAAAGAAGTATGTATCTCAGGCCGGGACCTCTCTCGCCGCACTGAGGGGCACT
CCACACCACGGGGGCCGCCGCGGCCGACAGCCAGCCAGGCGGCTGTGGTGGGGGTGAGGCTGGGGCGGCA
GGCTGCCTGGGCGTTGGTGGACGGTCGTGTCCCCGACAGCATTGTTCTGTCACTTTGCCTGTGTCAGCAG
GTGGAAGTGCTCACCAGACATCTAGAACGCGTACCGGTCATCATCACCATCACCATTGAGTTTAAACCCG
CTGATCAGCCTCGACTGTGCCTTCTAAGATCCAGACATGATAAGATACATTGATGAGTTTG
